Addgene plasmid #246698: p3xFLAG-CMV-9-SNAPf-GPR124
Purpose: Expression vector for human GPR124, N-terminal 3xFLAG-SNAPf tag
Depositing lab: Calvin Kuo & Mario Vallon. Depositing organization: Stanford University. Publication: A RECK-WNT7 Receptor-Ligand Interaction Enables Isoform-Specific Regulation of Wnt Bioavailability. Vallon M, Yuki K, Nguyen TD, Chang J, Yuan J, Siepe D, Miao Y, Essler M, Noda M, Garcia KC, Kuo CJ. Cell Rep. 2018 Oct 9;25(2):339-349.e9. doi: 10.1016/j.celrep.2018.09.045. PubMed 30304675.
Backbone
  Vector backbone: p3xFLAG-CMV-9
  Vector type: Mammalian Expression
  Selectable markers: Neomycin (select with G418)
Growth in bacteria
  Bacterial resistance: Ampicillin, 100 μg/mL
  Growth temperature: 37°C
  Growth strain: DH5alpha
  Copy number: High Copy
Gene/Insert
  Gene/Insert name: GPR124 (alt names: ADGRA2; TEM5)
  Species: H. sapiens (human)
  Entrez Gene: ADGRA2 (a.k.a. GPR124, TEM5)
  Promoter: CMV
  Tag / fusion protein: 3xFLAG-SNAPf (N terminal on insert)
  Cloning method: Gibson Cloning
Terms and licenses: Academic/Nonprofit Terms; Industry Terms: Not Available to Industry
Depositor comments: Gene sourced from cDNA clone FLJ00170
How to cite: p3xFLAG-CMV-9-SNAPf-GPR124 was a gift from Calvin Kuo & Mario Vallon (Addgene plasmid # 246698 ; http://n2t.net/addgene:246698 ; RRID:Addgene_246698)
