[The description below was written by a language model from this plasmid's Addgene catalogue record and pLannotate feature annotations shown in this document.]
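Description:
p3xFLAG-CMV-9-SNAPf-GPR124 is a mammalian expression plasmid of about 10.8 kb, built on the p3xFLAG-CMV-9 backbone, for producing human GPR124 (ADGRA2, also called TEM5), an adhesion-class G protein-coupled receptor. In E. coli it is maintained at high copy from a ColE1/pUC-type origin and selected with ampicillin through the β-lactamase gene. An f1 origin is also present, along with leftover lac and lacZα fragments from the vector lineage. For selection in mammalian cells, an SV40 enhancer/early promoter drives a neomycin phosphotransferase gene that confers G418 resistance. This is followed by adjacent bleomycin-binding protein and streptomycin-resistance fragment sequences typical of the Tn5-derived cassette, and by an SV40 polyadenylation signal.

The expression cassette uses the human cytomegalovirus immediate-early enhancer and promoter and ends with the human growth hormone polyadenylation signal. The open reading frame begins with the preprotrypsin leader, a secretion signal supplied by the backbone that directs the nascent protein into the secretory pathway. After the leader come a 3xFLAG epitope with an enterokinase site, the fast-reacting SNAPf variant of the SNAP-tag, and then the GPR124 coding sequence, which was assembled by Gibson cloning from a human cDNA clone. This order should place both tags at the extracellular N-terminus of the mature receptor. The FLAG epitope permits antibody detection or immunoprecipitation, and SNAPf can be covalently labelled with benzylguanine-conjugated fluorophores or other substrates. The associated publication concerns RECK–WNT7 receptor–ligand interactions and regulation of Wnt availability, so the construct fits studies of GPR124 expression, localisation and interactions in transfected cells, either transiently or in G418-selected stable lines.
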