Features (pLannotate 1.2.2; 24 found; start..end, strand, type, name):
     53..913     +  CDS            AmpR: β-lactamase; bla; confers resistance to ampicillin, carbenicillin, and related antibiotics
   1084..1672    +  rep_origin     ori: high-copy-number ColE1/pMB1/pBR322/pUC origin of replication
   1855..1947    +  CDS            lacI (fragment): lac repressor; lacI; The lac repressor binds to the lac operator to inhibit transcription in E. coli. This inhibition can be relieved by adding lactose or isopropyl-β-D-thiogalactopyranoside (IPTG).
   1960..1981    +  protein_bind   CAP binding site: CAP binding activates transcription in the presence of cAMP. E. coli catabolite activator protein
   1996..2026    +  promoter       lac promoter: promoter for the E. coli lac operon
   2030..2052    +  protein_bind   lac operator (fragment): The lac repressor binds to the lac operator to inhibit transcription in E. coli. This inhibition can be relieved by adding lactose or isopropyl-β-D-thiogalactopyranoside (IPTG). lac repressor encoded by lacI
   2088..2106    +  promoter       T7 promoter: promoter for bacteriophage T7 RNA polymerase
   2112..2246    -  polyA_signal   SV40 poly(A) signal: SV40 polyadenylation signal
   2269..2352    -  CDS            large T antigen (fragment): large T antigen from SV40 (simian virus 40)
   2353..2376    +  rep_origin     CloDF13 ori (fragment): Plasmids containing the CloDF13 (CDF) origin of replication can be propagated in E. coli cells that contain additional plasmids with compatible origins.
   2399..2458    -  CDS            str (fragment): STR_KLEPN - Protein inferred from homology: Swiss-Prot protein existence level 3. The aminoglycoside phosphotransferases achieve inactivation of their antibiotic substrates by phosphorylation. From Klebsiella pneumoniae.
   2500..2877    -  CDS            ble: BLE_KLEPN - Experimental evidence at protein level: Swiss-Prot protein existence level 1. Binding protein with a strong affinity to the bleomycin family of antibiotics. Binds to CL990; an antimitotic-antibiotic compound. From Klebsiella pneumoniae.
   2901..3692    -  CDS            neo: KKA2_KLEPN - Also known as kan, nptII. Experimental evidence at protein level: Swiss-Prot protein existence level 1. Resistance to kanamycin, neomycin, paromomycin, ribostamycin, butirosin and gentamicin B. From Klebsiella pneumoniae.
   3743..4057    -  promoter       SV40 promoter: SV40 enhancer and early promoter
   4086..4708    -  polyA_signal   hGH poly(A) signal: human growth hormone polyadenylation signal
   4719..8678    -  CDS            ADGRA2: AGRA2_HUMAN - Also known as GPR124 From Homo sapiens (Human).
   8634..9179    -  CDS            SNAP-tag®: human O6-alkylguanine-DNA-alkyltransferase variant that forms covalent bonds with benzylguanine derivatives fast-reacting variant, optimized for mammalian expression
   9192..9257    -  CDS            3xFLAG: three tandem FLAG® epitope tags, followed by an enterokinase cleavage site
   9258..9302    -  CDS            preprotrypsin leader: leader sequence from mouse preprotrypsin
   9336..9535    -  promoter       CMV promoter: human cytomegalovirus (CMV) immediate early promoter
   9537..9916    -  enhancer       CMV enhancer: human cytomegalovirus immediate early enhancer
  10076..10230   +  CDS            lacZα (fragment): LacZα fragment of β-galactosidase; lacZ fragment
  10234..10706   -  rep_origin     f1 ori (sequence partly withheld): f1 bacteriophage origin of replication; arrow indicates direction of (+) strand synthesis
  10733..52      +  promoter       AmpR promoter (across the origin): bla
>Addgene plasmid #246698 | p3xFLAG-CMV-9-SNAPf-GPR124 | addgene full sequence | sequence record 495879 | Addgene NGS Result
CATGAGACAATAACCCTGATAAATGCTTCAATAATATTGAAAAAGGAAGAGTATGAGTATTCAACATTTC
CGTGTCGCCCTTATTCCCTTTTTTGCGGCATTTTGCCTTCCTGTTTTTGCTCACCCAGAAACGCTGGTGA
AAGTAAAAGATGCTGAAGATCAGTTGGGTGCACGAGTGGGTTACATCGAACTGGATCTCAACAGCGGTAA
GATCCTTGAGAGTTTTCGCCCCGAAGAACGTTTTCCAATGATGAGCACTTTTAAAGTTCTGCTATGTGGC
GCGGTATTATCCCGTATTGACGCCGGGCAAGAGCAACTCGGTCGCCGCATACACTATTCTCAGAATGACT
TGGTTGAGTACTCACCAGTCACAGAAAAGCATCTTACGGATGGCATGACAGTAAGAGAATTATGCAGTGC
TGCCATAACCATGAGTGATAACACTGCGGCCAACTTACTTCTGACAACGATCGGAGGACCGAAGGAGCTA
ACCGCTTTTTTGCACAACATGGGGGATCATGTAACTCGCCTTGATCGTTGGGAACCGGAGCTGAATGAAG
CCATACCAAACGACGAGCGTGACACCACGATGCCTGTAGCAATGGCAACAACGTTGCGCAAACTATTAAC
TGGCGAACTACTTACTCTAGCTTCCCGGCAACAATTAATAGACTGGATGGAGGCGGATAAAGTTGCAGGA
CCACTTCTGCGCTCGGCCCTTCCGGCTGGCTGGTTTATTGCTGATAAATCTGGAGCCGGTGAGCGTGGGT
CTCGCGGTATCATTGCAGCACTGGGGCCAGATGGTAAGCCCTCCCGTATCGTAGTTATCTACACGACGGG
GAGTCAGGCAACTATGGATGAACGAAATAGACAGATCGCTGAGATAGGTGCCTCACTGATTAAGCATTGG
TAACTGTCAGACCAAGTTTACTCATATATACTTTAGATTGATTTAAAACTTCATTTTTAATTTAAAAGGA
TCTAGGTGAAGATCCTTTTTGATAATCTCATGACCAAAATCCCTTAACGTGAGTTTTCGTTCCACTGAGC
GTCAGACCCCGTAGAAAAGATCAAAGGATCTTCTTGAGATCCTTTTTTTCTGCGCGTAATCTGCTGCTTG
CAAACAAAAAAACCACCGCTACCAGCGGTGGTTTGTTTGCCGGATCAAGAGCTACCAACTCTTTTTCCGA
AGGTAACTGGCTTCAGCAGAGCGCAGATACCAAATACTGTTCTTCTAGTGTAGCCGTAGTTAGGCCACCA
CTTCAAGAACTCTGTAGCACCGCCTACATACCTCGCTCTGCTAATCCTGTTACCAGTGGCTGCTGCCAGT
GGCGATAAGTCGTGTCTTACCGGGTTGGACTCAAGACGATAGTTACCGGATAAGGCGCAGCGGTCGGGCT
GAACGGGGGGTTCGTGCACACAGCCCAGCTTGGAGCGAACGACCTACACCGAACTGAGATACCTACAGCG
TGAGCTATGAGAAAGCGCCACGCTTCCCGAAGGGAGAAAGGCGGACAGGTATCCGGTAAGCGGCAGGGTC
GGAACAGGAGAGCGCACGAGGGAGCTTCCAGGGGGAAACGCCTGGTATCTTTATAGTCCTGTCGGGTTTC
GCCACCTCTGACTTGAGCGTCGATTTTTGTGATGCTCGTCAGGGGGGCGGAGCCTATGGAAAAACGCCAG
CAACGCGGCCTTTTTACGGTTCCTGGCCTTTTGCTGGCCTTTTGCTCACATGTTCTTTCCTGCGTTATCC
CCTGATTCTGTGGATAACCGTATTACCGCCTTTGAGTGAGCTGATACCGCTCGCCGCAGCCGAACGACCG
AGCGCAGCGAGTCAGTGAGCGAGGAAGCGGAAGAGCGCCCAATACGCAAACCGCCTCTCCCCGCGCGTTG
GCCGATTCATTAATGCAGCTGGCACGACAGGTTTCCCGACTGGAAAGCGGGCAGTGAGCGCAACGCAATT
AATGTGAGTTAGCTCACTCATTAGGCACCCCAGGCTTTACACTTTATGCTTCCGGCTCGTATGTTGTGTG
GAATTGTGAGCGGATAACAATTTCACACAGGAAACAGCTATGACATGATTACGAATTTAATACGACTCAC
TATAGGGAATTGATCCAGACATGATAAGATACATTGATGAGTTTGGACAAACCACAACTAGAATGCAGTG
AAAAAAATGCTTTATTTGTGAAATTTGTGATGCTATTGCTTTATTTGTAACCATTATAAGCTGCAATAAA
CAAGTTAACAACAACAATTGCATTCATTTTATGTTTCAGGTTCAGGGGGAGGTGTGGGAGGTTTTTTAAA
GCAAGTAAAACCTCTACAAATGTGGTATGGCTGATTATGATCGGCGGAGCCTATGGAAAAACGCCAGCAA
CGCGGCCTTTTTACGGTTCCAGCTTGGCGAGTGGGTGGTGAGCAGCTCGCCGTCGCGCAGCAGGCGCCAG
CGCTCCATCCACGCAGTGACCTCAGGCGGAAAACGGGAAGACACACTCATGAGATGCCTGCAAGCAATTC
GTTCTGTATCAGGCGCAGGAGCGTCCCGTCCGGGTCGACCAAAGCGGCCATCGTGCCTCCCCACTCCTGC
AGTTCGGGGGCATGGATGCGCGGATAGCCGCTGCTGGTTTCCTGGATGCCGACGGATTTGCACTGCCGGT
AGAACTCCGCGAGGTCGTCCAGCCTCAGGCAGCAGCTGAACCAACTCGCGAGGGGATCGAGCCCGGGGTG
GGCGAAGAACTCCAGCATGAGATCCCCGCGCTGGAGGATCATCCAGCCGGCGTCCCGGAAAACGATTCCG
AAGCCCAACCTTTCATAGAAGGCGGCGGTGGAATCGAAATCTCGTGATGGCAGGTTGGGCGTCGCTTGGT
CGGTCATTTCGAACCCCAGAGTCCCGCTCAGAAGAACTCGTCAAGAAGGCGATAGAAGGCGATGCGCTGC
GAATCGGGAGCGGCGATACCGTAAAGCACGAGGAAGCGGTCAGCCCATTCGCCGCCAAGCTCTTCAGCAA
TATCACGGGTAGCCAACGCTATGTCCTGATAGCGGTCCGCCACACCCAGCCGGCCACAGTCGATGAATCC
AGAAAAGCGGCCATTTTCCACCATGATATTCGGCAAGCAGGCATCGCCATGGGTCACGACGAGATCCTCG
CCGTCGGGCATGCGCGCCTTGAGCCTGGCGAACAGTTCGGCTGGCGCGAGCCCCTGATGCTCTTCGTCCA
GATCATCCTGATCGACAAGACCGGCTTCCATCCGAGTACGTGCTCGCTCGATGCGATGTTTCGCTTGGTG
GTCGAATGGGCAGGTAGCCGGATCAAGCGTATGCAGCCGCCGCATTGCATCAGCCATGATGGATACTTTC
TCGGCAGGAGCAAGGTGAGATGACAGGAGATCCTGCCCCGGCACTTCGCCCAATAGCAGCCAGTCCCTTC
CCGCTTCAGTGACAACGTCGAGCACAGCTGCGCAAGGAACGCCCGTCGTGGCCAGCCACGATAGCCGCGC
TGCCTCGTCCTGCAGTTCATTCAGGGCACCGGACAGGTCGGTCTTGACAAAAAGAACCGGGCGCCCCTGC
GCTGACAGCCGGAACACGGCGGCATCAGAGCAGCCGATTGTCTGTTGTGCCCAGTCATAGCCGAATAGCC
TCTCCACCCAAGCAGCCGGAGAACCTGCGTGCAATCCATCTTGTTCAATCATGCGAAACGATCCTCATCC
TGTCTCTTGATCAGATCCCAAGCTGATCAATTCCTCCAAAAAAGCCTCCTCACTACTTCTGGAATAGCTC
AGAGGCCGAGGCGGCCTCGGCCTGCATAAATAAAAAAAATTAGTCAGCCATGGGGCGGAGAATGGGCGGA
ACTGGGCGGAGTTAGCGGAGGCGGGATGGGCGGAGTTAGGGGCGGGACTATGGTTGCTGACTAATTGAGA
TGCATGCTTTGCATACTTCTGCCTGCTGGGGAGCCTGGGGACTTTCCACACCTGGTTGCTGACTAATTGA
GATGCATGCTTTGCATACTTCTGCCTGCTGGGGAGCCTGGGGACTTTCCACACCCTAACTGACACACATT
CCACAGCCAAGCTGGCCGCGTACCCAATTCAACAGGCATCTACTGAGTGGACCCAACGCATGAGAGGACA
GTGCCAAGCAAGCAACTCAAATGTCCCACCGGTTGGGCATGGCCAGGTAGCCTATGCTGTGTCTGGACGT
CCTCCTGCTGGTATAGTTATTTTAAAATCAGAAGGACAGGGAAGGGAGCAGTGGTTCACGCCTGTAATCC
CAGCAATTTGGGAGGCCAAGGTGGGTAGATCACCTGAGATTAGGAGTTGGAGACCAGCCTGGCCAATATG
GTGAAACCCCGTCTCTACCAAAAAAACAAAAATTAGCTGAGCCTGGTCATGCATGCCTGGAATCCCAACA
ACTCGGGAGGCTGAGGCAGGAGAATCGCTTGAACCCAGGAGGCGGAGATTGCAGTGAGCCAAGATTGTGC
CACTGCACTCCAGCTTGGTTCCCAATAGACCCCGCAGGCCCTACAGGTTGTCTTCCCAACTTGCCCCTTG
CTCCATACCACCCCCCTCCACCCCATAATATTATAGAAGGACACCTAGTCAGACAAAATGATGCAACTTA
ATTTTATTAGGACAAGGCTGGTGGGCACTGGAGTGGCAACTTCCAGGGCCAGGAGAGGCACTGGGGAGGG
GTCACAGGGATGCCACCCGGGATCCTTAGACGGTAGTTTCGCTCTTCCAGAGTCCGGTCTTCATGCAGCC
GCCGCTGGCTACCTCCGCGCCCATCAGGGTGACGTCGTCGTACTTGCCCCCCTTGGGGGCGCCGTTTAGG
CTGGCGGCGTTGAGCGGGTACGAGCGGCGATGGCTCTCCTTCTCCAGCGCGCCGCCGCCCTTGAGACTGT
CGCGGCTGGCGCTGCGGCGCTGGCCTGCCCGGCCCGCCTCAGAAAGCGGCGCGGCGCTGGTGTCGCTGCC
CTCGGACGGCGTGAGCATGGGCTCGCCTTCCAGCTGCAGGCCGGCGCCCGGGCTGTTGCGGCTGCTGCCC
AGGTAGCTGTCGGTGGGGCTGTTGTGCAGACTACCGCTCTCGCTGGACAGCAGCTCCAGCGCCCCCGCCG
CGCCCCCGCGCAGGGCCTTGAGCCGGTTCTTGCCGCAGGCCTCCCCCGCGCGGTGTCCCTTGGCCCGGCT
CTTGTGCGCCCGACGCCCGTGGTGCACGTTGTTGGGGTGGCGGTGGGCGAGGTTTCCCCGGGTGCCCGCC
GGCTCCGGCTCTCCTTCCCCGCCGGCCGCCGCCCCCGCCTCGCACACCTGACTCTGGGCCAGCTGCAGGT
TGGTGAGCTTGCAGGGGCCCAGAGCCAGCGGATGGCCGCTGCTGCCGCTTGGGGAGGACTTGAGGGAGGG
GGGCCCCTCCCCGAACACCGGGGAACCGTCCTCTGCGGCGGCGGGCAGGGCCCGGGGCGGGGCATGGGGG
GCCGCGGGAGAGGCAGGGGGGCAGCAGGCGCGCCACGAGGCTCTCACGTCCCTCCGCCTGGCACAGTGGT
GAGTGAAGACGAAGAGGCCCAGGGCGGAGGCTGCCACCCCGTACAAGCAGCTGCACACCACCCGGGGCAG
CCAGCGCTGGGACACTGCCAGAGCCCCGCAGGCCCACATGGCCAAGTACAGGAAGTGCGTGGTCACCAGC
GCCCCTAGCTGGACTCCCGGAGAATAGAGGCTGTCACCATCCTCCGGGGGCCCGGGCGTCCCCACTCGCG
CGCTCCCAGTAGCAAGAAGGGAACCTGAGTCACTCAGGAGGGGGCCGCTGCCCCTGAGCCTGGTGGAACC
CCTCAGCTCCTCCCCTGCCTCCAGGGAGGCCCTGCTGTTGCCCGCCTTGGGGTTCTGTGCCAGAGGACCC
CGTAAGCGTAGCCCGGCGCACAGGAAATAGATCCAGGTGATGAGCAGAATCAAAGCCACAGGGATGTAGA
AGGCGCCAAGGCTTGGACGCCACACCAGCCAGCAGTAGGGGCTGTGGTCCCGGTAGTTGTGGATGTTGAC
TGCAGCTGTGATGCCACAGATAATGAGTGGAATCCCTCCAGCGATCAAATAGAACCGGAGCATAGGACTG
GGAGTAGGCAGAGCGGGGTCCCCTTCTTGCGGAGGGGGTGCCCTCCAGGTGAGCTCCTTATGGAGCACTC
GCGCCTTCACGCCCATCCAGAGCAGCGTGGATAGGGAGGAGTAGTGCAGGGTGATGCCCACCGCCTGGCA
GACCATCTGGTAGTTGGTGAGTGTGATGCCCCCCGCAAAGACAGCAGAGGTCATGGCTATGTGGAAGCAC
AAGTTCAGCAGCATGTGCCAGCCTTTCCGGGACACACGGATGGAGCTGTGGTTGAGGATGTAGGTGATGA
TGGTGGCGAAGAGGCAGAGCAGCAGCAAGGCCGTGCAGGGGTATACCACGGGGTGCAGCCCTGCCCCGGC
GCCCCCCACCTCCCTGGGAAAGGCGCTCAGCTCCATGAGCACGGCCACATTGCCCAAGTGCTGGCAGTGC
AGGGCGCTGACATTGGGCTGGCTGGAGCGGAGCTGGCAGCCCTCCGAGGTCCAGCCCCCAGCCTCCCCGG
GCCCCTCCTGGCTCCACCAAGCGGCCACAGGTTCGGCTCCCTCAGCCCAGTGCCGCAGCGAAACGGCCAC
TGGCTCTGTCAGGTTTCCCACGCCACAGCCACTGGTTCCTGCGAAGATGACGGGGGTGGCCACGCCACGC
CTCTTGCCAGGCCCAGCAGCTCCAGGGCGGGAGGTGTTGCTGTGGCTGTGGAAGAGGCGGCCATTTCGGA
AGACGAGCAGTTGCAGGGTGCAGTCTGGGGGCACCGGGGGAGCCAGGGCAGCCGGAAGGGATGAGAATAG
ACTCGGGGGCAGCTGGATGGAGGCCAGGGCCACGCTGTTCTTGATGTGGAAGGACGACAGAGAAACATTG
GGCCTCCCGGTGGTGCAGCGGAAGCGGAGCTGCTGGTCAGCTGGGGGCTCGGGCTCAGGTGGGGGGTTCT
GGCCAGGGCTTCCTGGCCGTGTGCCCGGCACCCCTCCCTCCCTCCTCTGGAAGGCTGTGCAGGTCAGGCC
CACGTAGCTGTGCGGCTTGATGAGGTAGGCCTCCAATGCCACGTTCCTCGCATTCACTGAGATGTGCTGG
GCATGGGGGCTGAGGGCGGCCCCCCCAATGCGCTCCAGGGCACCCACGATGCGGCTGCAGGCCTTGTCCT
CGCGCTGGGCCAGCCACAGCAGGTGCTCGTCCACCAGCATCAGGTTGCTGGCCATGTCCACCATCACCTC
TACCAGCTCTTTGATCTGGTCGACATAACCCAAAAATTTCTGGATCATCTGAGCCACATAGACTACATCC
ATCATGTCTGAAAAGCTAGCGGCCTCGGCTGTGTACACGCGCAGCTGGTGAGCCAGGGTCAGCGCATTGG
AGGCATTGATGGGCATCAGCACGAAGGTGTACAGCACCCTGGTGATGTCGTTGGTGTAGAGACAGTGGGA
GTAGTCCCCTGGCTCCCAGCGGCCGGCACGGTCACACCGGCGGGAGGCTCGGGTGCCCGGGGCACCCCCG
CCCAGGGGCACTGAGGTGAAGGGATACTGCAGGCAGGACTGGTAGGCTGTGATGCCAGCCAGAGTTCGGG
GCCACCTGAAGTCCCCGCGGTTGTTGGCAACACGCTCGGCGGGGCAGTAGGAGGCAGAGGTCTCCAGCAC
CACGATCTCCACCTTCTTGCTGGCGTTGCCTTGGGCCATGGACACGGTGCACTCCCACTCGCCTGAGGCC
CACACGCCGATGTGAGACAGCGTCAGCTCACTGGTGATGAAGGTGCAGTCGTGGATGAGGCTCTCGGCCA
GGAGGATGCCCGCCTGCTCATCACCCTCCACAGGGGCTCGGTTGTGGTACCAGCGGATGCGGGTGTCGTT
GCCCAGGTAGCTGGCAGAGCACTGGAAGGGCAGCCGATCCCCCTGGAACACCACTTGGCGTAGGGACGGG
ATGAGGTGGTGTGTGTGCAGCTCCAGGGCCCCCTCGCAGCAGAGCTGGGCCTCCTGGAGGCTGCCCAGGG
CCTGAGCATGCAGGGCACTGGGGTAAGCACAGAGCGTGTGTTCCGACAGCTGCAGGGAGCGATTCTGGGC
CCAGGGCAGCAGCCAGCGCAGGTGGCAGTCACAGGTCAGGAACTCGGTGCCCAAGTCCACAACCTTAAGG
GCTGGCAGCTCATCAAAGACCCCAGGTTGCAGACTGGAGAAGATGTTTCCAGATATGTTTAGTCGGAGAA
GCCTGGGGAGGCCCTGGAAGGTCTCGGAGGTGAGACAGCCAATCCGGTTGTTGGAGAGATCTAAACGCTT
CAGCTCCCCCAGGCCCAGGAAGGCGCCCGGCTGCACTGTGCTGATGATGTTGTTCCTCAGGTCCAGCTTC
TCCAGCAGTGACAGTCCCAGGAAGGAGCCATTGCGGAGCCCCGTGATCTTGTTATTGCTCAAGAGCAGGG
TAACGGTGCCGTTAGGCAGAAGGCCGGGCTCGGGAGGCTCCGGGAGGTCCCCGCCGCTGCACACCACCCT
CCGCCGAGCCGGGCCAGGGACGCCGCCGCTCAGCCCCTTGGGCCGCTCCCCCGAGCACTTGCAGCTGCGG
ATGGATAGCGGGCAGCCGGGCGCACCCAGCCCAGGCTTGCCCAGTCTGTGGCCCTCGTGGGCCAGCAGCC
ACTCTTTCACGGCGAGCCCGCCCTCGTAGCCCCCCACGTCCAGGTCGCCCTGCACCACCCGGTGGCAGGG
GATCAGAATGGGCACGGGATTTCCGCTCAGGGCGGTTTTCACGGCGGCGGTGGCGGCGGGATTGCCGGCC
AGGGCGGCCAGGTGGCTGTAGCTGATGACCTCTCCGAACTTCACCACTTTCAGCAGTTTCCACAGCACCT
GGCGGGTAAAGCTCTCCTGCTGGAACACTGGGTGGTGCAGGGCTGGCACAGGGAACTCCTCGATGGCCTC
AGGCTGGTGAAAGTAGGCGTTGAGCCAGGCGGTGGCCTGCATCAGTGGCTCTGGTCCGCCCAGCACGGCG
GCTGGGGCAGGCACTTCCACGGCGTCGGCGGCAGATGTTCCTTTGCCCAGGAAGATGATACGGTGCAGGC
CCTGTTCGCACCCAGACAGTTCCAGCTTGCCCAGAGGGCTATCCAGGGTGGTGCGCTTCATTTCGCAGTC
TTTGTCCATGGCGGCCGCAAGCTTGTCATCGTCATCCTTGTAATCGATGTCATGATCTTTATAATCACCG
TCATGGTCTTTGTAGTCAGCAACTGCAGCTCCAACAAGAGCTAGGATCAGAAGTGCAGACATGGTGAATT
AATTCTGACGGTTCACTAAACGAGCTCTGCTTATATAGACCTCCCACCGTACACGCCTACCGCCCATTTG
CGTCAACGGGGCGGGGTTATTACGACATTTTGGAAAGTCCCGTTGATTTTGGTGCCAAAACAAACTCCCA
TTGACGTCAATGGGGTGGAGACTTGGAAATCCCCGTGAGTCAAACCGCTATCCACGCCCATTGGTGTACT
GCCAAAACCGCATCACCATGGTAATAGCGATGACTAATACGTAGATGTACTGCCAAGTAGGAAAGTCCCG
TAAGGTCATGTACTGGGCATAATGCCAGGCGGGCCATTTACCGTCATTGACGTCAATAGGGGGCGGACTT
GGCATATGATACACTTGATGTACTGCCAAGTGGGCAGTTTACCGTAAATACTCCACCCATTGACGTCAAT
GGAAAGTCCCTATTGGCGTTACTATGGGAACATACGTCATTATTGACGTCAATGGGCGGGGGTCGTTGGG
CGGTCAGCCAGGCGGGCCATTTACCGTAAGTTATGTAACGCGGAACTCCATATATGGGCTATGAACTAAT
GACCCCGTAATTGATTACTATTAATAACTAGTCAATAATCAATGTCAACATGGCGGTCATATTGGACATG
AGCCAATATAAATGTACATATTATGATATAGATACAACGTATGCAATGGCCAATAGCCAATATTGATTTA
TGCTATATAACCAATGACTAATATGGCTAATTGCCAATATTGATTCAATGTATAGATCAGCTTGGCACTG
GCCGTCGTTTTACAACGTCGTGACTGGGAAAACCCTGGCGTTACCCAACTTAATCGCCTTGCAGCACATC
CCCCTTTCGCCAGCTGGCGTAATAGCGAAGAGGCCCGCACCGATCGCCCTTCCCAACAGTTGCGCAGCCT
GAATGGCGAATGGAAATTGTAAGCGTTAATATTTTGTTAAAATTCGCGTTAAATTTTTGTTAAATCAGCT
CATTTTTTAACCAATAGGCCGAAATCGGCAAAATCCCTTATAAATCAAAAGAATAGACCGAGATAGGGT
[33 nt withheld, positions 10360-10392]
GTTCTTTAATAGTGGACTCTTAAAGAACGTGGACTCCAACGTCAAAGG
[49 nt withheld, positions 10441-10489]
T
[91 nt withheld, positions 10491-10581]
G
[124 nt withheld, positions 10583-10706]
CAGGTGGCACTTTTCGGGGAAATGTGCGCGGAACCCCTATTTGTTTATTTTTCTAAATACATTCAAATAT
GTATCCGCT
